>Addgene plasmid #114882 | PSKR1 nC5_pECIA14 | addgene full sequence | sequence record 227244 | Addgene NGS Result
GTAAAACGACGGCCAGTGAATTAATTCGTTGCAGGACAGGATGTGGTGCCCGATGTGACTAGCTCTTTGC
TGCAGGCCGTCCTATCCTCTGGTTCCGATAAGAGACCCAGAACTCCGGCCCCCCACCGCCCACCGCCACC
CCCATACATATGTGGTACGCAAGTAAGAGTGCCTGCGCATGCCCCATGTGCCCCACCAAGAGCTTTGCAT
CCCATACAAGTCCCCAAAGTGGAGAACCGAACCAATTCTTCGCGGGCAGAACAAAAGCTTCTGCACACGT
CTCCACTCGAATTTGGAGCCGGCCGGCGTGTGCAAAAGAGGTGAATCGAACGAAAGACCCGTGTGTAAAG
CCGCGTTTCCAAAATGTATAAAACCGAGAGCATCTGGCCAATGTGCATCAGTTGTGGTCAGCAGCAAAAT
CAAGTGAATCATCTCAGTGCAACTAAAGGGGGGATCCGATCTCAATATGAAGTTATGCATATTACTGGCC
GTCGTGGCCTTTGTTGGCCTCTCGCTCGGGTCGGAATCTCAGACCACCTCCAGGTGCCATCCACATGACC
TCGAAGCCTTACGTGACTTCATAGCACATCTCGAACCAAAACCAGATGGTTGGATCAATTCTTCTTCTTC
TACAGACTGCTGCAACTGGACCGGAATCACCTGCAATTCAAACAACACCGGAAGAGTTATTAGATTGGAG
CTTGGGAACAAAAAGCTGTCGGGGAAGTTGTCTGAATCTCTCGGGAAGCTAGATGAGATTAGGGTTCTTA
ATCTCTCTCGAAACTTCATCAAAGATTCGATCCCTCTTTCGATTTTCAACTTGAAGAATCTACAAACTCT
TGATTTGAGCTCTAATGATCTCTCCGGCGGAATCCCAACAAGTATAAATCTCCCAGCTCTGCAAAGTTTT
GATCTTTCTTCAAATAAATTCAATGGGTCGCTTCCGTCTCATATCTGCCATAACTCTACTCAAATTAGGG
TTGTGAAACTTGCGGTGAACTACTTCGCCGGAAACTTCACTTCCGGGTTTGGGAAATGTGTCTTGCTTGA
GCATCTCTGTCTTGGTATGAACGATCTTACTGGTAACATCCCTGAGGATTTGTTTCATCTCAAAAGATTG
AATCTTTTAGGGATTCAAGAGAATCGTCTCTCTGGTTCGTTGAGTCGTGAGATTAGGAATCTCTCAAGTC
TTGTTCGTCTTGATGTTTCTTGGAATTTGTTTTCCGGTGAAATCCCTGATGTGTTCGACGAATTGCCTCA
GTTAAAGTTTTTCTTAGGTCAGACCAATGGATTCATTGGAGGAATACCTAAATCGTTGGCGAATTCACCG
AGTTTGAATCTGCTTAACTTGAGGAACAATTCTTTATCGGGTCGTTTGATGTTGAATTGTACGGCGATGA
TTGCTTTGAACTCTCTTGATTTAGGTACCAATAGATTCAATGGGAGGTTACCTGAGAATCTACCGGATTG
CAAGCGGTTAAAGAACGTTAACCTCGCGAGGAACACCTTCCATGGACAAGTACCAGAGAGTTTCAAGAAC
TTCGAGAGCTTATCTTACTTCTCGTTATCGAATTCGAGTTTGGCTAATATCTCTTCAGCGCTTGGGATAC
TTCAGCATTGCAAGAACTTGACGACTTTGGTTCTTACATTGAATTTCCATGGAGAGGCTTTACCCGATGA
TTCAAGTCTTCATTTCGAGAAGCTTAAGGTGCTTGTAGTGGCGAATTGTAGGCTTACTGGTTCGATGCCG
AGGTGGTTAAGCTCGAGTAATGAACTTCAGTTGTTGGATCTTTCTTGGAACCGTTTAACCGGCGCTATCC
CGAGCTGGATTGGTGACTTCAAGGCTCTGTTCTACTTGGATTTATCTAACAACTCGTTTACAGGAGAGAT
CCCTAAGAGCTTAACTAAGTTAGAGAGTCTCACTAGCCGTAATATCTCAGTCAATGAGCCATCTCCTGAT
TTCCCGTTCTTTATGAAAAGAAACGAGAGCGCGAGAGCGTTGCAATACAATCAGATTTTCGGGTTCCCGC
CAACAATTGAGCTTGGTCATAACAATCTCTCTGGACCTATTTGGGAGGAGTTTGGTAATCTGAAGAAGCT
TCATGTGTTTGATTTGAAATGGAATGCATTATCTGGATCAATACCTAGCTCGCTTTCTGGTATGACGAGC
TTGGAAGCTCTCGATCTCTCTAATAACCGTCTTTCGGGTTCGATCCCGGTTTCTCTGCAACAGCTCTCGT
TTCTGTCGAAGTTCAGTGTTGCTTATAACAATCTCTCGGGAGTAATACCTTCCGGTGGTCAGTTTCAGAC
GTTTCCAAACTCGAGCTTTGAGAGTAACCATCTCTGCGGGGAACACAGATTCCCCTGTTCTGAAGGTACT
GAGAGTGCATTGATCAAACGGTCAAGAAGAAGCCTGGAGGTGCTGTTCCAGGGACCAAGCGGCAATCCCG
GCGGCGATCTGGCCCCCCAGATGCTGCGCGAGCTGCAGGAGACCAATGCCGCCCTGCAGGACGTGCGCGA
GCTGCTGCGCCACCGCGTGAAGGAGATCACCTTCCTGAAGAACACCGTGATGGAGTGCGACGCCTGCGGC
ATGCAGCCCTCTAGAGGCTCCGGCTCCATCATCCCAGTTGAGGAGGAGAACCCGGACTTCTGGAACCGCG
AGGCAGCCGAGGCCCTGGGTGCCGCCAAGAAGCTGCAGCCTGCACAGACAGCCGCCAAGAACCTCATCAT
CTTCCTGGGCGATGGGATGGGGGTGTCTACGGTGACAGCTGCCAGGATCCTAAAAGGGCAGAAGAAGGAC
AAACTGGGGCCTGAGATACCCCTGGCCATGGACCGCTTCCCATATGTGGCTCTGTCCAAGACATACAATG
TAGACAAACATGTGCCAGACAGTGGAGCCACAGCCACGGCCTACCTGTGCGGGGTCAAGGGCAACTTCCA
GACCATTGGCTTGAGTGCAGCCGCCCGCTTTAACCAGTGCAACACGACACGCGGCAACGAGGTCATCTCC
GTGATGAATCGGGCCAAGAAAGCAGGGAAGTCAGTGGGAGTGGTAACCACCACACGAGTGCAGCACGCCT
CGCCAGCCGGCACCTACGCCCACACGGTGAACCGCAACTGGTACTCGGACGCCGACGTGCCTGCCTCGGC
CCGCCAGGAGGGGTGCCAGGACATCGCTACGCAGCTCATCTCCAACATGGACATTGACGTGATCCTAGGT
GGAGGCCGAAAGTACATGTTTCGCATGGGAACCCCAGACCCTGAGTACCCAGATGACTACAGCCAAGGTG
GGACCAGGCTGGACGGGAAGAATCTGGTGCAGGAATGGCTGGCGAAGCGCCAGGGTGCCCGGTATGTGTG
GAACCGCACTGAGCTCATGCAGGCTTCCCTGGACCCGTCTGTGACCCATCTCATGGGTCTCTTTGAGCCT
GGAGACATGAAATACGAGATCCACCGAGACTCCACACTGGACCCCTCCCTGATGGAGATGACAGAGGCTG
CCCTGCGCCTGCTGAGCAGGAACCCCCGCGGCTTCTTCCTCTTCGTGGAGGGTGGTCGCATCGACCATGG
TCATCATGAAAGCAGGGCTTACCGGGCACTGACTGAGACGATCATGTTCGACGACGCCATTGAGAGGGCG
GGCCAGCTCACCAGCGAGGAGGACACGCTGAGCCTCGTCACTGCCGACCACTCCCACGTCTTCTCCTTCG
GAGGCTACCCCCTGCGAGGGAGCTCCATCTTCGGGCTGGCCCCTGGCAAGGCCCGGGACAGGAAGGCCTA
CACGGTCCTCCTATACGGAAACGGTCCAGGCTATGTGCTCAAGGACGGCGCCCGGCCGGATGTTACCGAG
AGCGAGAGCGGGAGCCCCGAGTATCGGCAGCAGTCAGCAGTGCCCCTGGACGAAGAGACCCACGCAGGCG
AGGACGTGGCGGTGTTCGCGCGCGGCCCGCAGGCGCACCTGGTTCACGGCGTGCAGGAGCAGACCTTCAT
AGCGCACGTCATGGCCTTCGCCGCCTGCCTGGAGCCCTACACCGCCTGCGACCTGGCGCCCCCCGCCGGC
ACCACCGACGCCGCGCACCCGGGTTCTAGAGGAAGCACCTCCGGCGATAACGATTACAAGGATGATGATG
ATAAGGCCAGCGGCACCGGTCATCATCACCATCACCATTGAGTTTAAACCCGCTGATCAGCCTCGACTGT
GCCTTCTAAGGCCTGAGCTCGCTGATCAGCCTCGATCGAGGATCCAGACATGATAAGATACATTGATGAG
TTTGGACAAACCACAACTAGAATGCAGTGAAAAAAATGCTTTATTTGTGAAATTTGTGATGCTATTGCTT
TATTTGTAACCATTATAAGCTGCAATAAACAAGTTAACAACAACAATTGCATTCATTTTATGTTTCAGGT
TCAGGGGGAGGTGTGGGAGGTTTTTTAAAGCAAGTAAAACCTCTACAAATGTGGTATGGCTGATTATGAT
CAGTCGACCTGCAGGCATGCAAGCTTGGCGTAATCATGGTCATAGCTGTTTCCTGTGTGAAATTGTTATC
CGCTCACAATTCCACACAACATACGAGCCGGAAGCATAAAGTGTAAAGCCTGGGGTGCCTAATGAGTGAG
CTAACTCACATTAATTGCGTTGCGCTCACTGCCCGCTTTCCAGTCGGGAAACCTGTCGTGCCAGCTGCAT
TAATGAATCGGCCAACGCGCGGGGAGAGGCGGTTTGCGTATTGGGCGCTCTTCCGCTTCCTCGCTCACTG
ACTCGCTGCGCTCGGTCGTTCGGCTGCGGCGAGCGGTATCAGCTCACTCAAAGGCGGTAATACGGTTATC
CACAGAATCAGGGGATAACGCAGGAAAGAACATGTGAGCAAAAGGCCAGCAAAAGGCCAGGAACCGTAAA
AAGGCCGCGTTGCTGGCGTTTTTCCATAGGCTCCGCCCCCCTGACGAGCATCACAAAAATCGACGCTCAA
GTCAGAGGTGGCGAAACCCGACAGGACTATAAAGATACCAGGCGTTTCCCCCTGGAAGCTCCCTCGTGCG
CTCTCCTGTTCCGACCCTGCCGCTTACCGGATACCTGTCCGCCTTTCTCCCTTCGGGAAGCGTGGCGCTT
TCTCATAGCTCACGCTGTAGGTATCTCAGTTCGGTGTAGGTCGTTCGCTCCAAGCTGGGCTGTGTGCACG
AACCCCCCGTTCAGCCCGACCGCTGCGCCTTATCCGGTAACTATCGTCTTGAGTCCAACCCGGTAAGACA
CGACTTATCGCCACTGGCAGCAGCCACTGGTAACAGGATTAGCAGAGCGAGGTATGTAGGCGGTGCTACA
GAGTTCTTGAAGTGGTGGCCTAACTACGGCTACACTAGAAGAACAGTATTTGGTATCTGCGCTCTGCTGA
AGCCAGTTACCTTCGGAAAAAGAGTTGGTAGCTCTTGATCCGGCAAACAAACCACCGCTGGTAGCGGTGG
TTTTTTTGTTTGCAAGCAGCAGATTACGCGCAGAAAAAAAGGATCTCAAGAAGATCCTTTGATCTTTTCT
ACGGGGTCTGACGCTCAGTGGAACGAAAACTCACGTTAAGGGATTTTGGTCATGAGATTATCAAAAAGGA
TCTTCACCTAGATCCTTTTAAATTAAAAATGAAGTTTTAAATCAATCTAAAGTATATATGAGTAAACTTG
GTCTGACAGTTACCAATGCTTAATCAGTGAGGCACCTATCTCAGCGATCTGTCTATTTCGTTCATCCATA
GTTGCCTGACTCCCCGTCGTGTAGATAACTACGATACGGGAGGGCTTACCATCTGGCCCCAGTGCTGCAA
TGATACCGCGAGACCCACGCTCACCGGCTCCAGATTTATCAGCAATAAACCAGCCAGCCGGAAGGGCCGA
GCGCAGAAGTGGTCCTGCAACTTTATCCGCCTCCATCCAGTCTATTAATTGTTGCCGGGAAGCTAGAGTA
AGTAGTTCGCCAGTTAATAGTTTGCGCAACGTTGTTGCCATTGCTACAGGCATCGTGGTGTCACGCTCGT
CGTTTGGTATGGCTTCATTCAGCTCCGGTTCCCAACGATCAAGGCGAGTTACATGATCCCCCATGTTGTG
CAAAAAAGCGGTTAGCTCCTTCGGTCCTCCGATCGTTGTCAGAAGTAAGTTGGCCGCAGTGTTATCACTC
ATGGTTATGGCAGCACTGCATAATTCTCTTACTGTCATGCCATCCGTAAGATGCTTTTCTGTGACTGGTG
AGTACTCAACCAAGTCATTCTGAGAATAGTGTATGCGGCGACCGAGTTGCTCTTGCCCGGCGTCAATACG
GGATAATACCGCGCCACATAGCAGAACTTTAAAAGTGCTCATCATTGGAAAACGTTCTTCGGGGCGAAAA
CTCTCAAGGATCTTACCGCTGTTGAGATCCAGTTCGATGTAACCCACTCGTGCACCCAACTGATCTTCAG
CATCTTTTACTTTCACCAGCGTTTCTGGGTGAGCAAAAACAGGAAGGCAAAATGCCGCAAAAAAGGGAAT
AAGGGCGACACGGAAATGTTGAATACTCATACTCTTCCTTTTTCAATATTATTGAAGCATTTATCAGGGT
TATTGTCTCATGAGCGGATACATATTTGAATGTATTTAGAAAAATAAACAAATAGGGGTTCCGCGCACAT
TTCCCCGAAAAGTGCCACCTGACGTCTAAGAAACCATTATTATCATGACATTAACCTATAAAAATAGGCG
TATCACGAGGCCCTTTCGTCTCGCGCGTTTCGGTGATGACGGTGAAAACCTCTGACACATGCAGCTCCCG
GAGACGGTCACAGCTTGTCTGTAAGCGGATGCCGGGAGCAGACAAGCCCGTCAGGGCGCGTCAGCGGGTG
TTGGCGGGTGTCGGGGCTGGCTTAACTATGCGGCATCAGAGCAGATTGTACTGAGAGTGCACCATATGCG
GTGTGAAATACCGCACAGATGCGTAAGGAGAAAATACCGCATCAGGCGCCATTCGCCATTCAGGCTGCGC
AACTGTTGGGAAGGGCGATCGGTGCGGGCCTCTTCGCTATTACGCCAGCTGGCGAAAGGGGGATGTGCTG
CAAGGCGATTAAGTTGGGTAACGCCAGGGTTTTCCCAGTCACGACGTT
Features (pLannotate 1.2.2; 19 found; start..end, strand, type, name):
     23..449     +  promoter       MT promoter: Drosophila metallothionein promoter
    467..520     +  sig_peptide    BiP signal sequence: Drosophila BiP signal sequence
    521..2413    +  CDS            PSKR1 (fragment): PSKR1_ARATH - Also known as PSKR. Experimental evidence at protein level: Swiss-Prot protein existence level 1. Phytosulfokine receptor with both a serine/threonine-protein kinase activity and a guanylate cyclase activity (PubMed:21504901). Regulates, in response to phytosulfokine binding, a signaling cascade involved in plant cell differentiation, organogenesis, somatic embryogenesis, cellular proliferation and plant growth. Involved in plant immunity, with antagonistic effects on bacterial and fungal resistances (PubMed:23062058). Not involved in PSY perception. CNGC17 and AHAs form a functi
   2450..2629    +  CDS            Comp (fragment): COMP_RAT - Experimental evidence at protein level: Swiss-Prot protein existence level 1. May play a role in the structural integrity of cartilage via its interaction with other extracellular matrix proteins such as the collagens and fibronectin. Can mediate the interaction of chondrocytes with the cartilage extracellular matrix through interaction with cell surface integrin receptors. Could play a role in the pathogenesis of osteoarthritis. Potent suppressor of apoptosis in both primary chondrocytes and transformed cells. Suppresses apoptosis by blocking the activation of caspase-3 and by indu
   2617..4069    +  CDS            SEAP (fragment): secreted alkaline phosphatase from human placenta The natural enzyme has a C-terminal transmembrane sequence that is replaced by a GPI anchor.
   4106..4135    +  CDS            2xFLAG (fragment): two tandem FLAG® epitope tags
   4241..4375    -  polyA_signal   SV40 poly(A) signal: SV40 polyadenylation signal
   4398..4482    -  CDS            large T antigen (fragment): large T antigen from SV40 (simian virus 40)
   4482..4506    +  misc_feature   MCS (fragment): pUC18/19 multiple cloning site
   4543..4559    -  protein_bind   lac operator: The lac repressor binds to the lac operator to inhibit transcription in E. coli. This inhibition can be relieved by adding lactose or isopropyl-β-D-thiogalactopyranoside (IPTG). lac repressor encoded by lacI
   4567..4597    -  promoter       lac promoter: promoter for the E. coli lac operon
   4612..4633    -  protein_bind   CAP binding site: CAP binding activates transcription in the presence of cAMP. E. coli catabolite activator protein
   4646..4738    -  CDS            lacI (fragment): lac repressor; lacI; The lac repressor binds to the lac operator to inhibit transcription in E. coli. This inhibition can be relieved by adding lactose or isopropyl-β-D-thiogalactopyranoside (IPTG).
   4921..5509    -  rep_origin     ori: high-copy-number ColE1/pMB1/pBR322/pUC origin of replication
   5680..6540    -  CDS            AmpR: β-lactamase; bla; confers resistance to ampicillin, carbenicillin, and related antibiotics
   6541..6645    -  promoter       AmpR promoter: bla
   6740..6775    +  CDS            rop (fragment): Rop protein, which maintains plasmids at low copy number; rop
   6877..6976    +  misc_feature   bom (fragment): basis of mobility region from pBR322
   6982..21      -  CDS            lacZα (fragment) (across the origin): LacZα fragment of β-galactosidase; lacZ fragment
