[The description below was written by a language model from this plasmid's Addgene catalogue record and pLannotate feature annotations shown in this document.]
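Description:
PSKR1 nC5_pECIA14 is an insect-cell expression plasmid of about 7.1 kb, built on the pECIA14 backbone and designed for secreted protein production in Drosophila cell culture. In E. coli it is maintained through a high-copy ColE1/pUC-type origin and selected with ampicillin via the β-lactamase gene. The annotated fragments of lacZα, lacI, rop, bom and the lac promoter/operator region are remnants of the cloning-vector backbone rather than functional parts of the payload.

The expression cassette is driven by the Drosophila metallothionein promoter, which is induced by copper sulfate. A Drosophila BiP signal sequence directs the product into the secretory pathway. This is fused in frame to the extracellular domain of the Arabidopsis thaliana leucine-rich repeat receptor kinase PSKR1 (AT2G02220), the phytosulfokine receptor, which was inserted by ligation-independent cloning. Downstream of the ectodomain are the coiled-coil helix of rat COMP, which assembles the fusion into pentamers, then human placental alkaline phosphatase, a FLAG epitope and, according to the depositor, a hexahistidine tag that the feature table does not annotate separately. An SV40 polyadenylation signal is annotated downstream of the cassette, although it is listed on the opposite strand.

This is the "prey" form of the protein, intended to be paired with the corresponding pECIA2 bait construct in an extracellular interaction assay. Pentamerisation raises avidity so that weak ectodomain interactions can be captured, and the alkaline phosphatase moiety provides an enzymatic readout of binding. The plasmid belongs to a collection used to map the extracellular interaction network of Arabidopsis leucine-rich repeat receptor kinases.
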