Addgene plasmid #114882: PSKR1 nC5_pECIA14
Purpose: Prey vector PSKR1 nC5_pECIA14 should be used with bait vector PSKR1 nC5_pECIA2.
Depositing lab: Youssef Belkhadir. Depositing organization: Gregor Mendel Institute of Molecular Plant Biology. Publication: An extracellular network of Arabidopsis leucine-rich repeat receptor kinases. Smakowska-Luzan E, Mott GA, Parys K, Stegmann M, Howton TC, Layeghifard M, Neuhold J, Lehner A, Kong J, Grunwald K, Weinberger N, Satbhai SB, Mayer D, Busch W, Madalinski M, Stolt-Bergner P, Provart NJ, Mukhtar MS, Zipfel C, Desveaux D, Guttman DS, Belkhadir Y. Nature. 2018 Jan 18;553(7688):342-346. doi: 10.1038/nature25184. Epub 2018 Jan 10. PubMed 29320478.
Backbone
  Vector backbone: pECIA14
  Backbone manufacturer: Chris Garcia (Addgene plasmid # 47051)
  Vector type: Insect Expression
Growth in bacteria
  Bacterial resistance: Ampicillin, 100 μg/mL
  Growth temperature: 37°C
  Growth strain: DH5alpha
  Copy number: High Copy
Gene/Insert
  Gene/Insert name: AT2G02220
  Species: A. thaliana (mustard weed)
  Entrez Gene: PSKR1 (a.k.a. AT2G02220, ATPSKR1, PHYTOSULFOKIN RECEPTOR, PHYTOSULFOKIN RECEPTOR 1, PSK RECEPTOR 1, phytosulfokin receptor 1)
  Promoter: Metallothionein (Copper-Inducible)
  Cloning method: Ligation Independent Cloning
Terms and licenses: Academic/Nonprofit Terms; Industry Terms: Not Available to Industry
Depositor comments: Plasmid for secreted expression in Drosophila cell culture by induction via CuSO4. Insert is an extracellular domain of indicated LRR-RK, C-terminally tagged with Pentameric rat COMP helix, Alkaline Phosphatase (human, placental), Flag, and hexahistidine tags. Insert Protein Sequence: SESQTTSRCHPHDLEALRDFIAHLEPKPDGWINSSSSTDCCNWTGITCNSNNTGRVIRLELGNKKLSGKLSESLGKLDEIRVLNLSRNFIKDSIPLSIFNLKNLQTLDLSSNDLSGGIPTSINLPALQSFDLSSNKFNGSLPSHICHNSTQIRVVKLAVNYFAGNFTSGFGKCVLLEHLCLGMNDLTGNIPEDLFHLKRLNLLGIQENRLSGSLSREIRNLSSLVRLDVSWNLFSGEIPDVFDELPQLKFFLGQTNGFIGGIPKSLANSPSLNLLNLRNNSLSGRLMLNCTAMIALNSLDLGTNRFNGRLPENLPDCKRLKNVNLARNTFHGQVPESFKNFESLSYFSLSNSSLANISSALGILQHCKNLTTLVLTLNFHGEALPDDSSLHFEKLKVLVVANCRLTGSMPRWLSSSNELQLLDLSWNRLTGAIPSWIGDFKALFYLDLSNNSFTGEIPKSLTKLESLTSRNISVNEPSPDFPFFMKRNESARALQYNQIFGFPPTIELGHNNLSGPIWEEFGNLKKLHVFDLKWNALSGSIPSSLSGMTSLEALDLSNNRLSGSIPVSLQQLSFLSKFSVAYNNLSGVIPSGGQFQTFPNSSFESNHLCGEHRFPCSEGTESALIKRSRRS
How to cite: PSKR1 nC5_pECIA14 was a gift from Youssef Belkhadir (Addgene plasmid # 114882 ; http://n2t.net/addgene:114882 ; RRID:Addgene_114882)
